>Addgene plasmid #55138 | mCherry-Talin-ABM-10 | addgene full sequence | sequence record 362758 | Addgene NGS Result
TAGTTATTAATAGTAATCAATTACGGGGTCATTAGTTCATAGCCCATATATGGAGTTCCGCGTTACATAA
CTTACGGTAAATGGCCCGCCTGGCTGACCGCCCAACGACCCCCGCCCATTGACGTCAATAATGACGTATG
TTCCCATAGTAACGCCAATAGGGACTTTCCATTGACGTCAATGGGTGGAGTATTTACGGTAAACTGCCCA
CTTGGCAGTACATCAAGTGTATCATATGCCAAGTACGCCCCCTATTGACGTCAATGACGGTAAATGGCCC
GCCTGGCATTATGCCCAGTACATGACCTTATGGGACTTTCCTACTTGGCAGTACATCTACGTATTAGTCA
TCGCTATTACCATGGTGATGCGGTTTTGGCAGTACATCAATGGGCGTGGATAGCGGTTTGACTCACGGGG
ATTTCCAAGTCTCCACCCCATTGACGTCAATGGGAGTTTGTTTTGGCACCAAAATCAACGGGACTTTCCA
AAATGTCGTAACAACTCCGCCCCATTGACGCAAATGGGCGGTAGGCGTGTACGGTGGGAGGTCTATATAA
GCAGAGCTGGTTTAGTGAACCGTCAGATCCGCTAGCGCTACCGGTCGCCACCATGGTGAGCAAGGGCGAG
GAGGATAACATGGCCATCATCAAGGAGTTCATGCGCTTCAAGGTGCACATGGAGGGCTCCGTGAACGGCC
ACGAGTTCGAGATCGAGGGCGAGGGCGAGGGCCGCCCCTACGAGGGCACCCAGACCGCCAAGCTGAAGGT
GACCAAGGGTGGCCCCCTGCCCTTCGCCTGGGACATCCTGTCCCCTCAGTTCATGTACGGCTCCAAGGCC
TACGTGAAGCACCCCGCCGACATCCCCGACTACTTGAAGCTGTCCTTCCCCGAGGGCTTCAAGTGGGAGC
GCGTGATGAACTTCGAGGACGGCGGCGTGGTGACCGTGACCCAGGACTCCTCCCTGCAGGACGGCGAGTT
CATCTACAAGGTGAAGCTGCGCGGCACCAACTTCCCCTCCGACGGCCCCGTAATGCAGAAGAAGACCATG
GGCTGGGAGGCCTCCTCCGAGCGGATGTACCCCGAGGACGGCGCCCTGAAGGGCGAGATCAAGCAGAGGC
TGAAGCTGAAGGACGGCGGCCACTACGACGCTGAGGTCAAGACCACCTACAAGGCCAAGAAGCCCGTGCA
GCTGCCCGGCGCCTACAACGTCAACATCAAGTTGGACATCACCTCCCACAACGAGGACTACACCATCGTG
GAACAGTACGAACGCGCCGAGGGCCGCCACTCCACCGGCGGCATGGACGAGCTGTACAAGTCCGGACTCA
GATCTCGAGCTCAAGCTTCGATCCTAGAAGCTGCCAAGTCCATCGCTGCAGCCACCAGTGCACTGGTAAA
GGCTGCGTCAGCAGCCCAGAGGGAGCTGGTGGCTCAAGGAAAGGTGGGCGCCATTCCAGCCAATGCACTG
GATGATGGGCAGTGGTCGCAGGGCCTCATTTCCGCTGCCCGTATGGTGGCTGCGGCCACCAACAATCTGT
GTGAAGCAGCTAACGCAGCTGTCCAGGGCCATGCTAGCCAGGAGAAACTCATTTCCTCAGCCAAGCAAGT
AGCTGCCTCCACAGCTCAGCTCCTGGTAGCTTGCAAGGTCAAAGCAGATCAGGACTCTGAGGCAATGAAA
CGGCTCCAGGCTGCTGGCAATGCAGTGAAGAGGGCCTCAGATAACCTGGTAAAGGCGGCCCAGAAAGCTG
CAGCCTTCGAAGACCAGGAGAATGAGACGGTGGTGGTGAAGGAGAAAATGGTTGGGGGCATTGCCCAGAT
TATCGCAGCACAGGAAGAGATGCTTCGGAAGGAACGAGAGCTGGAAGAGGCTCGGAAAAAGCTCGCCCAG
ATCCGGCAGCAGCAGTACAAGTTCTTGCCTTCAGAGCTTCGAGACGAGCACTAAGGATCCACCGGATCTA
GATAACTGATCATAATCAGCCATACCACATTTGTAGAGGTTTTACTTGCTTTAAAAAACCTCCCACACCT
CCCCCTGAACCTGAAACATAAAATGAATGCAATTGTTGTTGTTAACTTGTTTATTGCAGCTTATAATGGT
TACAAATAAAGCAATAGCATCACAAATTTCACAAATAAAGCATTTTTTTCACTGCATTCTAGTTGTGGTT
TGTCCAAACTCATCAATGTATCTTAACGCGTAAATTGTAAGCGTTAATATTTTGTTAAAATTCGCGTTAA
ATTTTTGTTAAATCAGCTCATTTTTTAACCAATAGGCCGAAATCGGCAAAATCCCTTATAAATCAAAAGA
ATAGACCGAGATAGGGT
[37 nt withheld, positions 2328-2364]
AAAGAACGTGGACTCCAACGTCAAAGG
[49 nt withheld, positions 2392-2440]
T
[91 nt withheld, positions 2442-2532]
G
[124 nt withheld, positions 2534-2657]
CAGGTGGCACTTTTCGGGGAAATGTGCGCGGAACCCCTATTTGTTTATTTTTCTAAATACATTCAAATAT
GTATCCGCTCATGAGACAATAACCCTGATAAATGCTTCAATAATATTGAAAAAGGAAGAGTCCTGAGGCG
GAAAGAACCAGCTGTGGAATGTGTGTCAGTTAGGGTGTGGAAAGTCCCCAGGCTCCCCAGCAGGCAGAAG
TATGCAAAGCATGCATCTCAATTAGTCAGCAACCAGGTGTGGAAAGTCCCCAGGCTCCCCAGCAGGCAGA
AGTATGCAAAGCATGCATCTCAATTAGTCAGCAACCATAGTCCCGCCCCTAACTCCGCCCATCCCGCCCC
TAACTCCGCCCAGTTCCGCCCATTCTCCGCCCCATGGCTGACTAATTTTTTTTATTTATGCAGAGGCCGA
GGCCGCCTCGGCCTCTGAGCTATTCCAGAAGTAGTGAGGAGGCTTTTTTGGAGGCCTAGGCTTTTGCAAA
GATCGATCAAGAGACAGGATGAGGATCGTTTCGCATGATTGAACAAGATGGATTGCACGCAGGTTCTCCG
GCCGCTTGGGTGGAGAGGCTATTCGGCTATGACTGGGCACAACAGACAATCGGCTGCTCTGATGCCGCCG
TGTTCCGGCTGTCAGCGCAGGGGCGCCCGGTTCTTTTTGTCAAGACCGACCTGTCCGGTGCCCTGAATGA
ACTGCAAGACGAGGCAGCGCGGCTATCGTGGCTGGCCACGACGGGCGTTCCTTGCGCAGCTGTGCTCGAC
GTTGTCACTGAAGCGGGAAGGGACTGGCTGCTATTGGGCGAAGTGCCGGGGCAGGATCTCCTGTCATCTC
ACCTTGCTCCTGCCGAGAAAGTATCCATCATGGCTGATGCAATGCGGCGGCTGCATACGCTTGATCCGGC
TACCTGCCCATTCGACCACCAAGCGAAACATCGCATCGAGCGAGCACGTACTCGGATGGAAGCCGGTCTT
GTCGATCAGGATGATCTGGACGAAGAGCATCAGGGGCTCGCGCCAGCCGAACTGTTCGCCAGGCTCAAGG
CGAGCATGCCCGACGGCGAGGATCTCGTCGTGACCCATGGCGATGCCTGCTTGCCGAATATCATGGTGGA
AAATGGCCGCTTTTCTGGATTCATCGACTGTGGCCGGCTGGGTGTGGCGGACCGCTATCAGGACATAGCG
TTGGCTACCCGTGATATTGCTGAAGAGCTTGGCGGCGAATGGGCTGACCGCTTCCTCGTGCTTTACGGTA
TCGCCGCTCCCGATTCGCAGCGCATCGCCTTCTATCGCCTTCTTGACGAGTTCTTCTGAGCGGGACTCTG
GGGTTCGAAATGACCGACCAAGCGACGCCCAACCTGCCATCACGAGATTTCGATTCCACCGCCGCCTTCT
ATGAAAGGTTGGGCTTCGGAATCGTTTTCCGGGACGCCGGCTGGATGATCCTCCAGCGCGGGGATCTCAT
GCTGGAGTTCTTCGCCCACCCTAGGGGGAGGCTAACTGAAACACGGAAGGAGACAATACCGGAAGGAACC
CGCGCTATGACGGCAATAAAAAGACAGAATAAAACGCACGGTGTTGGGTCGTTTGTTCATAAACGCGGGG
TTCGGTCCCAGGGCTGGCACTCTGTCGATACCCCACCGAGACCCCATTGGGGCCAATACGCCCGCGTTTC
TTCCTTTTCCCCACCCCACCCCCCAAGTTCGGGTGAAGGCCCAGGGCTCGCAGCCAACGTCGGGGCGGCA
GGCCCTGCCATAGCCTCAGGTTACTCATATATACTTTAGATTGATTTAAAACTTCATTTTTAATTTAAAA
GGATCTAGGTGAAGATCCTTTTTGATAATCTCATGACCAAAATCCCTTAACGTGAGTTTTCGTTCCACTG
AGCGTCAGACCCCGTAGAAAAGATCAAAGGATCTTCTTGAGATCCTTTTTTTCTGCGCGTAATCTGCTGC
TTGCAAACAAAAAAACCACCGCTACCAGCGGTGGTTTGTTTGCCGGATCAAGAGCTACCAACTCTTTTTC
CGAAGGTAACTGGCTTCAGCAGAGCGCAGATACCAAATACTGTTCTTCTAGTGTAGCCGTAGTTAGGCCA
CCACTTCAAGAACTCTGTAGCACCGCCTACATACCTCGCTCTGCTAATCCTGTTACCAGTGGCTGCTGCC
AGTGGCGATAAGTCGTGTCTTACCGGGTTGGACTCAAGACGATAGTTACCGGATAAGGCGCAGCGGTCGG
GCTGAACGGGGGGTTCGTGCACACAGCCCAGCTTGGAGCGAACGACCTACACCGAACTGAGATACCTACA
GCGTGAGCTATGAGAAAGCGCCACGCTTCCCGAAGGGAGAAAGGCGGACAGGTATCCGGTAAGCGGCAGG
GTCGGAACAGGAGAGCGCACGAGGGAGCTTCCAGGGGGAAACGCCTGGTATCTTTATAGTCCTGTCGGGT
TTCGCCACCTCTGACTTGAGCGTCGATTTTTGTGATGCTCGTCAGGGGGGCGGAGCCTATGGAAAAACGC
CAGCAACGCGGCCTTTTTACGGTTCCTGGCCTTTTGCTGGCCTTTTGCTCACATGTTCTTTCCTGCGTTA
TCCCCTGATTCTGTGGATAACCGTATTACCGCCATGCAT
Features (pLannotate 1.2.2; 15 found; start..end, strand, type, name):
     61..364     +  enhancer       CMV enhancer: human cytomegalovirus immediate early enhancer
    365..568     +  promoter       CMV promoter: human cytomegalovirus (CMV) immediate early promoter
    613..1320    +  CDS            mCherry: mCherry is a basic (constitutively fluorescent) red fluorescent protein published in 2004, derived from Discosoma sp.. It is reported to be a very rapidly-maturing monomer with low acid sensitivity.
   1321..1351    +  misc_feature   MCS (fragment): multiple cloning site
   1351..1941    +  CDS            Tln1 (fragment): TLN1_MOUSE - Also known as Tln. Experimental evidence at protein level: Swiss-Prot protein existence level 1. Probably involved in connections of major cytoskeletal structures to the plasma membrane. High molecular weight cytoskeletal protein concentrated at regions of cell-substratum contact and, in lymphocytes, at cell-cell contacts. From Mus musculus (Mouse).
   1967..2051    +  CDS            large T antigen (fragment): large T antigen from SV40 (simian virus 40)
   2074..2195    +  polyA_signal   SV40 poly(A) signal: SV40 polyadenylation signal
   2229..2657    -  rep_origin     f1 ori (sequence partly withheld): f1 bacteriophage origin of replication; arrow indicates direction of (+) strand synthesis
   2684..2788    +  promoter       AmpR promoter: bla
   2790..3147    +  promoter       SV40 promoter: SV40 enhancer and early promoter
   3182..3976    +  CDS            NeoR/KanR: aminoglycoside phosphotransferase from Tn5; aph(3')-II (or nptII); confers resistance to neomycin, kanamycin, and G418 (Geneticin®)
   3997..4149    +  CDS            ble (fragment): BLE_KLEPN - Experimental evidence at protein level: Swiss-Prot protein existence level 1. Binding protein with a strong affinity to the bleomycin family of antibiotics. Binds to CL990; an antimitotic-antibiotic compound. From Klebsiella pneumoniae.
   4208..4255    +  polyA_signal   HSV TK poly(A) signal: herpes simplex virus thymidine kinase polyadenylation signal (Cole and Stacy, 1985)
   4346..4362    -  polyA_signal   bGH poly(A) signal (fragment): bovine growth hormone polyadenylation signal
   4584..5172    +  rep_origin     ori: high-copy-number ColE1/pMB1/pBR322/pUC origin of replication
