[The description below was written by a language model from this plasmid's Addgene catalogue record and pLannotate feature annotations shown in this document.]
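Description:
mCherry-Talin-ABM-10 is a mammalian expression plasmid built on an mCherry fusion backbone of the C1 style, in which the fluorescent protein sits upstream of the cloning site so that it is fused to the N terminus of the insert. The sequenced record is about 5.3 kb. It replicates in E. coli from a high-copy ColE1/pUC-type origin and also carries an f1 phage origin. A single NeoR/KanR (aminoglycoside phosphotransferase) gene provides both selections. A bacterial bla-type promoter drives it for kanamycin resistance in bacteria, and the SV40 enhancer/early promoter drives it for G418 selection in mammalian cells, with an HSV TK polyadenylation signal downstream. The short ble, bGH poly(A) and SV40 large T antigen fragments in the annotation are probably backbone remnants or homology hits, not functional elements.

The expression cassette uses the human CMV immediate-early enhancer and promoter to drive an mCherry coding sequence. A short linker derived from the multiple cloning site joins mCherry to a fragment of mouse talin-1 (Tln1), and the cassette ends in an SV40 poly(A) signal. According to the record, the insert is the talin actin binding module, the I/LWEQ domain comprising 197 amino acids from the C-terminal end of the protein. This agrees with the roughly 590 nt Tln1 fragment annotated in the sequence. The "10" in the name may refer to the linker length, but the record does not say so.

The construct serves as a red fluorescent localization marker (excitation 587 nm, emission 610 nm). It lets the talin actin-binding domain be visualised in transfected mammalian cells by fluorescence microscopy.
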