Addgene plasmid #55138: mCherry-Talin-ABM-10
Purpose: Localization: Talin Actin Binding Domain, Excitation: 587, Emission: 610
Depositing lab: Michael Davidson. Depositing organization: Florida State University, Tallahassee.
Backbone
  Vector backbone: mCherry
  Backbone size w/o insert (bp): 4750
  Vector type: Mammalian Expression
  Selectable markers: Neomycin (select with G418)
Growth in bacteria
  Bacterial resistance: Kanamycin, 50 μg/mL
  Growth temperature: 37°C
  Growth strain: DH5alpha
  Copy number: High Copy
Gene/Insert
  Gene/Insert name: Talin ABM (alt name: NM_011602.5)
  Species: M. musculus (mouse)
  Mutation: Actin Binding Module; I/LWEQ = 197 amino acids from C
  Promoter: CMV
  Tag / fusion protein: mCherry (N terminal on backbone)
  Cloning method: Unknown
  Sequencing primers: 5′ CMV-F; 3′ SV40pA-R
Terms and licenses: Academic/Nonprofit Terms; Industry Terms: Not Available to Industry
Depositor comments: . Excitation = 587; Emission = 610
How to cite: mCherry-Talin-ABM-10 was a gift from Michael Davidson (Addgene plasmid # 55138 ; http://n2t.net/addgene:55138 ; RRID:Addgene_55138)
