>Addgene plasmid #55138 | mCherry-Talin-ABM-10 | depositor partial sequence | sequence record 85505 | insert sequence
ACGTCAGATCCGCTAGCGCTACCGGTCGCCACCATGGTGAGCAAGGGCGAGGAGGATAACATGGCCATCA
TCAAGGAGTTCATGCGCTTCAAGGTGCACATGGAGGGCTCCGTGAACGGCCACGAGTTCGAGATCGAGGG
CGAGGGCGAGGGCCGCCCCTACGAGGGCACCCAGACCGCCAAGCTGAAGGTGACCAAGGGTGGCCCCCTG
CCCTTCGCCTGGGACATCCTGTCCCCTCAGTTCATGTACGGCTCCAAGGCCTACGTGAAGCACCCCGCCG
ACATCCCCGACTACTTGAAGCTGTCCTTCCCCGAGGGCTTCAAGTGGGAGCGCGTGATGAACTTCGAGGA
CGGCGGCGTGGTGACCGTGACCCAGGACTCCTCCCTGCAGGACGGCGAGTTCATCTACAAGGTGAAGCTG
CGCGGCACCAACTTCCCCTCCGACGGCCCCGTAATGCAGAAGAAGACCATGGGCTGGGAGGCCTCCTCCG
AGCGGATGTACCCCGAGGACGGCGCCCTGAAGGGCGAGATCAAGCAGAGGCTGAAGCTGAAGGACGGCGG
CCACTACGACGCTGAGGTCAAGACCACCTACAAGGCCAAGAAGCCCGTGCAGCTGCCCGGCGCCTACAAC
GTCAACATCAAGTTGGACATCACCTCCCACAACGAGGACTACACCATCGTGGAACAGTACGAACGCGCCG
AGGGCCGCCACTCCACCGGCGGCATGGACGAGCTGTACAAGTCCGGACTCAGATCTCGAGCTCAAGCTTC
GATCCTAGAAGCTGCCAAGTCCATCGCTGCAGCCACCAGTGCACTGGTAAAGGCTGCGTCAGCAGCCCAG
AGGGAGCTGGTGGCTCAAGGAAAGGTGGGCGCCATTCCAGCCAATGCACTGGATGATGGGCAGTGGTCGC
AGGGCCTCATTTCCGCTGCCCGTATGGTGGCTGCGGCCACCAACAATCTGTGTGAAGCAGCTAACGCAGC
TGTCCAGGGCCATGCTAGCCAGGAGAAACTCATTTCCTCAGCCAAGCAAGTAGCTGCCTCCACAGCTCAG
CTCCTGGTAGCTTGCAAGGTCAAAGCAGATCAGGACTCTGAGGCAATGAAACGGCTCCAGGCTGCTGGCA
ATGCAGTGAAGAGGGCCTCAGATAACCTGGTAAAGGCGGCCCAGAAAGCTGCAGCCTTCGAAGACCAGGA
GAATGAGACGGTGGTGGTGAAGGAGAAAATGGTTGGGGGCATTGCCCAGATTATCGCAGCACAGGAAGAG
ATGCTTCGGAAGGAACGAGAGCTGGAAGAGGCTCGGAAAAAGCTCGCCCAGATCCGGCAGCAGCAGTACA
AGTTCTTGCCTTCAGAGCTTCGAGACGAGCACTAAGGATCCACCGGATCTAGATAACTGATCATAATCAG
CCATACCACC
